Addgene plasmid #192107: pJH2633
Purpose: Psra-11-TeTx::wCherry unc-54 3' UTR C.elegans AVB and other neurons expression of TeTx RFP
Depositing lab: Mei Zhen. Publication: Extrasynaptic signaling enables an asymmetric juvenile motor circuit to produce symmetric undulation. Lu Y, Ahamed T, Mulcahy B, Meng J, Witvliet D, Guan SA, Holmyard D, Hung W, Wen Q, Chisholm AD, Samuel ADT, Zhen M. Curr Biol. 2022 Nov 7;32(21):4631-4644.e5. doi: 10.1016/j.cub.2022.09.002. Epub 2022 Sep 30. PubMed 36182701.
Backbone
  Vector backbone: pBSK
  Backbone manufacturer: stratagene
  Backbone size w/o insert (bp): 7038
  Total vector size (bp): 8411
  Vector type: Worm Expression
Growth in bacteria
  Bacterial resistance: Ampicillin, 100 μg/mL
  Growth temperature: 37°C
  Growth strain: DH5alpha
  Copy number: High Copy
Gene/Insert
  Gene/Insert name: Tetanus Toxin Light Chain
  Species: C. elegans (nematode)
  Insert size (bp): 1373
  Promoter: Psra-11
  Tag / fusion protein: wCherry (C terminal on insert)
  Cloning method: Restriction Enzyme; 5′ cloning site NheI (not destroyed); 3′ cloning site KpnI (not destroyed)
  Sequencing primers: 5′ AGCatgccgatcaccatcaa; 3′ TACCctagcggtacggttgtaca
Terms and licenses: Academic/Nonprofit Terms; Industry Terms: Not Available to Industry
Depositor comments: Please visit for https://www.biorxiv.org/content/10.1101/2021.09.21.461278v4 bioRxiv preprint.
How to cite: pJH2633 was a gift from Mei Zhen (Addgene plasmid # 192107 ; http://n2t.net/addgene:192107 ; RRID:Addgene_192107)
