[The description below was written by a language model from this plasmid's Addgene catalogue record and pLannotate feature annotations shown in this document.]
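Description:
pJH2633 is a C. elegans expression plasmid built on a pBluescript-type (pBSK) backbone, about 8.4 kb in total, that drives a tetanus toxin light chain fused to a red fluorescent protein in a defined set of neurons. It is maintained in E. coli as a high-copy plasmid through a ColE1/pUC-type origin and selected with ampicillin via the bla gene and its own promoter. Remnants of the lac promoter, operator, CAP site and short lacI, rop and bom fragments are backbone leftovers with no role in worm expression.

The payload is a roughly 1.4 kb tetanus toxin light chain coding sequence, cloned between NheI and KpnI sites and annotated as a fragment of Clostridium tetani tetX (the catalogue lists the insert species as C. elegans, but the toxin is bacterial in origin). It is joined at its C terminus to wCherry, which the annotation detects as mCherry. Expression is controlled by the sra-11 promoter, which is not annotated in the feature table but presumably lies in the unannotated stretch of nearly 3 kb upstream of the toxin. The record names the unc-54 3' UTR as the terminator. It is likewise unannotated, though a short aex-5 fragment is detected downstream of the fluorescent protein in the region where the UTR would sit.

The toxin light chain is a zinc endopeptidase that cleaves synaptobrevin and so blocks synaptic vesicle release. Expressed from Psra-11, it silences chemical synaptic output from AVB and other sra-11-positive neurons, while the red fusion tag marks the expressing cells. This makes the plasmid suited to dissecting how these neurons contribute to motor circuit function.
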