Features (pLannotate 1.2.2; 12 found; start..end, strand, type, name):
     12..28      +  protein_bind   lac operator: The lac repressor binds to the lac operator to inhibit transcription in E. coli. This inhibition can be relieved by adding lactose or isopropyl-β-D-thiogalactopyranoside (IPTG). lac repressor encoded by lacI
   2997..4367    +  CDS            tetX (fragment): TETX_CLOTE - Experimental evidence at protein level: Swiss-Prot protein existence level 1. Tetanus toxin acts by inhibiting neurotransmitter release. It binds to peripheral neuronal synapses, is internalized and moves by retrograde transport up the axon into the spinal cord where it can move between postsynaptic and presynaptic neurons. It inhibits neurotransmitter release by acting as a zinc endopeptidase that catalyzes the hydrolysis of the '76-Gln-|-Phe-77' bond of synaptobrevin-2. From Clostridium tetani (strain Massachusetts / E88).
   4395..5102    +  CDS            mCherry: mCherry is a basic (constitutively fluorescent) red fluorescent protein published in 2004, derived from Discosoma sp.. It is reported to be a very rapidly-maturing monomer with low acid sensitivity.
   5712..5864    +  CDS            aex-5 (fragment): AEX5_CAEEL - Also known as kpc-3 From Caenorhabditis elegans.
   5992..6027    +  CDS            rop (fragment): Rop protein, which maintains plasmids at low copy number; rop
   6129..6228    +  misc_feature   bom (fragment): basis of mobility region from pBR322
   6330..6434    +  promoter       AmpR promoter: bla
   6435..7295    +  CDS            AmpR: β-lactamase; bla; confers resistance to ampicillin, carbenicillin, and related antibiotics
   7466..8054    +  rep_origin     ori: high-copy-number ColE1/pMB1/pBR322/pUC origin of replication
   8237..8329    +  CDS            lacI (fragment): lac repressor; lacI; The lac repressor binds to the lac operator to inhibit transcription in E. coli. This inhibition can be relieved by adding lactose or isopropyl-β-D-thiogalactopyranoside (IPTG).
   8342..8363    +  protein_bind   CAP binding site: CAP binding activates transcription in the presence of cAMP. E. coli catabolite activator protein
   8378..4       +  promoter       lac promoter (across the origin): promoter for the E. coli lac operon
>Addgene plasmid #192107 | pJH2633 | addgene full sequence | sequence record 375428 | Addgene NGS Result
GTTGTGTGGAATTGTGAGCGGATAACAATTTCACACAGGAAACAGCTATGACCATGATTACGCCAAGCTT
GCATGCGCGGCCGCACGTTTTCCCTTTACATTAGCAGAACCGACCAACGACCGAAACCTAAGCATTATCC
AGGCCTAAACATATTTTAAAAAAAGTGTAGTTTACCAAATGGGAGACATTTTCCTTGTTCTTTGTGGGAT
GCTTTTGAAATTGAATAGAAATCTCTAGATTAATCAATGTGTTTGCTCCGATGCGCCTAGTCTCAAAGCC
TTCTCATGTTGCAAACAAATGCACTAACTAAACTAATTAACAAGTCACGGAGGAGATTCAAAACATTTCA
CTTTTCAGGAAAGTAGCATTTTTAAATATATTCATGTTGTAGATTTGTCATTTTGCAATATTTTTTATCA
AAATTGGATTACACCCTCTTTTGAGCAGTCTGACTTGTTGGCTGACTTGATTTTCTTTTAAAGTGATGAA
ATTTTATTCATATTTGATTTTTAGTAAATAAATTATTGCAAACCCCATTATGCAACTTTGACAGCTTATA
TCTCAGTTGCCGTTTGTTTTATGAAAAATTGTCAACTTACCAAATAATTCTTAGTTACGATCTGAAATTT
TTCGAAAACTCTAATCTTTAGTCAAAAATGTTCAGCAATGTAAACATTTTTTCATTACAAAAAAAGATGA
TGTAGATGCATACATCAAGTATCTCAACCGGAACACCCCCTATTTTGCACCATCTCTGTCATCTTTTTCT
TCCTTTTTCAGATGGGAAACATACAATTAATGCTCACATGTCATGTCTAGTCATTTGTTTTTTTTTGTTT
GTTTTTAATCCGAATCTCTTATTCATCTTTAGACGTTCCATTCGGCAGAGGCGAGTTGGGGCGCCTCTTA
CTCGCCTCAAATTTTGTGTTTGCACTCATAATCAAAGAATAAATTATCTTGCCCATTTTGGTCCTTGACC
ATTTGTGTAGGCAATAGGCAGGCAGACATATTTTCTTAAACAGAAGACCGAACTGTGAGTGTACAAAAAT
AAATTAAATATTACCTACCTTTGTTAGAATTTGGAATAAGATTAAAAAATTCGTTGTCCTCTGTGGAATT
GCTCATTATTAGATTTTTACGAAATCATGCGGATTAGAAAGTTTAATATTTATGTACAGTGCGTCCAACT
TCTATAGCACCCCCCTCCAATTCGGCCGTTTGGAGCTTTTCAAAATATTTTTCGGAAAAGTGTTAGTGCA
GTTCGATAGCAAATATTGAAAAACCTATGCTCCCCAATTTTTATCATGATATCTCAAAAATCACGGAAAT
TGGGTCAAAATATCTGAAAAATGGCCGTCGAACTTCTATAGCACCCCCTCTGATTTTTGACAAATTTCTG
TAAATTCGGGGTTTTCTTCGTAGTTAATGAATTTATTTTGTAAATAACTTCACACCAAAATAATCAGGTG
GTTTCACTTTCACATTTAAAAAATAAATATAACACTTGAAAACACGTGGAATGCCTGGGATTGATCAAAA
AATTGATCAAAATGTTCTTCTCCGTCTATTCATTACTATGTAATTAGTTGTAGAAAGCATTTATTCATAT
GAACCAAATGGTAAAGGGAGCAACTTCAGTGGTTTTTAAAAGGCTCGATTTAACCATGAAAACGAGCGTT
CGGAGGCACAAAGCTGAAGGTTTTGACTTCGTATTGTACAGAACTTCAGCTCATCCTGCTCAAATGTCTT
TGAAGCTTCGATTTTGATTAGATGTCTTTGAAAATTTATACGGAAAAGATCATGAGACCGCTCAAAAAGA
GGACAAAGGCAAAGCGAGGCCGCAAGTCTTTTTTTCAAGCTAACATGCGAAAATTTTAGACAGAAAAGTA
AGATATACCTTTCCAAATGACGATTTTGCTAGTTGTATTTATAACTCAAGTTAAATTTAGCGAATTCGCT
CATTGAATCTTTTTTTGGTCAAGTAATGCAAAAGCTACCAGACAAAACATTGAACCTGCGATTGTAGATG
TCTGGCATCTGATTTACCCATGGATTTCCACGGATTTTTTGTTCATATAAAATAATTTTTAATTTTTGCT
ATAATGTAGTAATTTTTAGTCGAAAATGTATTCCCAACCATTATCTCTGCGCCTCCGAACGCTCGTTTTC
ATGGTTAAATCGAACCTTTTAAAAACCACTGAAGTTGCTCCCTTTACCATTTGGTTCATATGAATAAATG
CTTTCTACAACTAATTATATAGTAATGAATAGACGGAGAAGAACATTTTGATCTATTTTGGTGCTGCGAA
AATCATTGGGAGCCAAGATATGGCCTCTGAAGCAAATAAGAACGTTGAGGGGGGTGCTATAGAAGTTGGA
CGCACTGTATTTCCAATTATTTTTTAAGAATTTCGATTTTATAAACAGCCTTTGCTCCGCCTATTTGAGC
TCATGATGTTTCTCTTTTGTTTTCAAGATTGTTGATTCCTTCCTATTGTCCTATTGTGATTTTTAAATTT
TTAAATTGCTCATTAACTTGATTTTTATTTAGTACATATCTCTAATATGTTGTTTCACATTGCACCAACC
GGTCTCAATTTTTGAAATTATTTATTGTTATGTTTGAATATTTTAAACAAATTTAAAAATTTAGAAAAAT
TGCTGAGCTGTTGCCTAAACTCATAAGTGTTTCAAAATTTGCTACGATTTTGCATGTACTTTTTAATATT
TTATATGCTTTTTCGTATTCCAAAACAAACAATTTAGTTTACTTTACAAATTATGAACAAAAAAAATTTG
ATGTAACGGAGAGAAAATTATTAAACGTTACATGTATTTTTTGATCGTATCGAGAAAAATGCAAAAAATA
TCAAATTGTAATTTTTCCGCACATCTCCGCAACACACAATTCCCGGGATTGGCCAAAGGACCCAAAGGTA
TGTTTCGAATGATACTAACATAACATAGAACATTTTCAGGAGGACCCTTGGCTAGCATGCCGATCACCAT
CAACAACTTCCGTTACTCCGACCCGGTTAACAACGACACCATCATCATGATGGAACCGCCGTACTGCAAA
GGTCTAGACATCTACTACAAAGCCTTCAAAATCACCGACCGTATCTGGATCGTTCCGGAACGTTACGAAT
TTGGTACTAAACCGGAAGACTTCAACCCGCCGTCCTCCCTGATCGAAGGTGCTTCCGAATACTACGACCC
GAACTACCTGCGTACCGACTCCGACAAAGACCGTTTCCTGCAGACCATGGTTAAACTGTTCAACCGTATC
AAAAACAACGTTGCTGGTGAAGCTCTGCTGGACAAAATCATCAACGCTATCCCGTACCTGGGTAACTCCT
ACTCCCTGCTGGACAAATTCGACACCAACTCCAACTCCGTTTCCTTCAACCTGCTGGAACAGGATCCGTC
CGGTGCTACCACCAAATCCGCTATGCTGACCAACCTGATCATCTTCGGTCCGGGTCCGGTTCTGAACAAA
AACGAAGTTCGTGGTATCGTTCTGCGTGTTGACAACAAAAACTACTTCCCGTGCCGTGACGGTTTCGGTT
CCATCATGCAGATGGCTTTCTGCCCGGAATACGTACCGACCTTCGACAACGTTATCGAAAACATCACCTC
CCTGACCATCGGTAAATCCAAATACTTCCAGGACCCGGCTCTGCTGCTGATGCACGAACTGATCCACGTT
CTGCACGGTCTGTACGGCATGCAGGTTTCCTCCCACGAAATCATCCCGTCCAAACAGGAAATCTACATGC
AGCACACCTACCCGATCTCCGCTGAAGAGCTCTTCACCTTCGGTGGTCAGGACGCTAACCTGATCTCCAT
CGATATCAAAAACGACCTGTACGAAAAAACCCTGAACGACTACAAAGCTATCGCTAACAAACTGTCCCAG
GTTACCTCCTGCAACGACCCGAACATCGACATCGACTCCTACAAACAGATCTATCAGCAGAAGTATCAGT
TTGATAAGGATTCCAACGGCCAGTATATAGTGAACGAGGATAAGTTTCAGATACTGTATAACTCCATAAT
GTATGGCTTTACTGAGATAGAGCTGGGCAAGAAGTTTAACATAAAGACTCGCTTAAGCTATTTTTCCATG
AACCACGATCCTGTGAAGATACCTAACCTGCTGGATGATACTATATATAACGATACTGAGGGCTTTAACA
TAGAGTCCAAGGATCTGAAGTCCGAGTATAAGGGCCAGAACATGAGGGTGAACACTAACGCCTTTAGGAA
CGTCGACGGTTCCGGTCTGGTTTCCAAACTGATCGGTCTGTGCAAAAAAATCATCCCGCCGACCAACATC
CGTGAAAACCTGTACAACCGTACCGCTAGGGTACCGGTAGAAAAAATGCTCGAGATGGTGAGCAAGGGCG
AGGAGGATAACATGGCCATCATCAAGGAGTTCATGCGCTTCAAGGTGCACATGGAGGGCTCCGTGAACGG
CCACGAGTTCGAGATCGAGGGCGAGGGCGAGGGCCGCCCCTACGAGGGCACCCAGACCGCCAAGCTGAAG
GTGACCAAGGGTGGCCCCCTGCCCTTCGCCTGGGACATCCTGTCCCCTCAGTTCATGTACGGCTCCAAGG
CCTACGTGAAGCACCCCGCCGACATCCCCGACTACTTGAAGCTGTCCTTCCCCGAGGGCTTCAAGTGGGA
GCGCGTGATGAACTTCGAGGACGGCGGCGTGGTGACCGTGACCCAGGACTCCTCCCTGCAGGACGGCGAG
TTCATCTACAAGGTGAAGCTGCGCGGCACCAACTTCCCCTCCGACGGCCCCGTAATGCAGAAGAAGACCA
TGGGCTGGGAGGCCTCCTCCGAGCGGATGTACCCCGAGGACGGCGCCCTGAAGGGCGAGATCAAGCAGAG
GCTGAAGCTGAAGGACGGCGGCCACTACGACGCTGAGGTCAAGACCACCTACAAGGCCAAGAAGCCCGTG
CAGCTGCCCGGCGCCTACAACGTCAACATCAAGTTGGACATCACCTCCCACAACGAGGACTACACCATCG
TGGAACAGTACGAACGCGCCGAGGGCCGCCACTCCACCGGCGGCATGGACGAGCTGTACAAGTAAGAATT
CCAACTGAGCGCCGGTCGCTACCATTACCAACTTGTCTGGTGTCAAAAATAATAGGGGCCGCTGTCATCA
GAGTAAGTTTAAACTGAGTTCTACTAACTAACGAGTAATATTTAAATTTTCAGCATCTCGCGCCCGTGCC
TCTGACTTCTAAGTCCAATTACTCTTCAACATCCCTACATGCTCTTTCTCCCTGTGCTCCCACCCCCTAT
TTTTGTTATTATCAAAAAACTTCTCTTAATTTCTTTGTTTTTTAGCTTCTTTTAAGTCACCTCTAACAAT
GAAATTGTGTAGATTCAAAAATAGAATTAATTCGTAATAAAAAGTCGAAAAAAATTGTGCTCCCTCCCCC
CATTAATAATAATTCTATCCCAAAATCTACACAATGTTCTGTGTACACTTCTTATGTTTTTTACTTCTGA
TAAATTTTTTTGAAACATCATAGAAAAAACCGCACACAAAATACCTTATCATATGTTACGTTTCAGTTTA
TGACCGCAATTTTTATTTCTTCGCACGTCTGGGCCTCTCATGACGTCAAATCATGCTCATCGTGAAAAAG
TTTTGGAGTATTTTTGGAATTTTTCAATCAAGTGAAAGTTTATGAAATTAATTTTCCTGCTTTTGCTTTT
TGGGGTTTCCCCTATTGTTTGTCAAGATTTCGAGGACGGCGTTTTTCTTGCTAAAATCACAAGTATTGAT
GAGCACGATGCAAGAAAGATCGGAAGAAGGTTTGGGTTTGAGGCTCAGTGGAAGGTGAGTAGAAGTTGAT
AATTTGAAAGTGGAGTAGTGTCTATGGGGTTTTTGCCTTAAATGACAGAATACATTCCCAATATACCAAA
CATAACTGTTTCCTACTAGTCGGCCGTACGGGCCCTTTCGTCTCGCGCGTTTCGGTGATGACGGTGAAAA
CCTCTGACACATGCAGCTCCCGGAGACGGTCACAGCTTGTCTGTAAGCGGATGCCGGGAGCAGACAAGCC
CGTCAGGGCGCGTCAGCGGGTGTTGGCGGGTGTCGGGGCTGGCTTAACTATGCGGCATCAGAGCAGATTG
TACTGAGAGTGCACCATATGCGGTGTGAAATACCGCACAGATGCGTAAGGAGAAAATACCGCATCAGGCG
GCCTTAATTAAGGGCCTCGTGATACGCCTATTTTTATAGGTTAATGTCATGATAATAATGGTTTCTTAGA
CGTCAGGTGGCACTTTTCGGGGAAATGTGCGCGGAACCCCTATTTGTTTATTTTTCTAAATACATTCAAA
TATGTATCCGCTCATGAGACAATAACCCTGATAAATGCTTCAATAATATTGAAAAAGGAAGAGTATGAGT
ATTCAACATTTCCGTGTCGCCCTTATTCCCTTTTTTGCGGCATTTTGCCTTCCTGTTTTTGCTCACCCAG
AAACGCTGGTGAAAGTAAAAGATGCTGAAGATCAGTTGGGTGCACGAGTGGGTTACATCGAACTGGATCT
CAACAGCGGTAAGATCCTTGAGAGTTTTCGCCCCGAAGAACGTTTTCCAATGATGAGCACTTTTAAAGTT
CTGCTATGTGGCGCGGTATTATCCCGTATTGACGCCGGGCAAGAGCAACTCGGTCGCCGCATACACTATT
CTCAGAATGACTTGGTTGAGTACTCACCAGTCACAGAAAAGCATCTTACGGATGGCATGACAGTAAGAGA
ATTATGCAGTGCTGCCATAACCATGAGTGATAACACTGCGGCCAACTTACTTCTGACAACGATCGGAGGA
CCGAAGGAGCTAACCGCTTTTTTGCACAACATGGGGGATCATGTAACTCGCCTTGATCGTTGGGAACCGG
AGCTGAATGAAGCCATACCAAACGACGAGCGTGACACCACGATGCCTGTAGCAATGGCAACAACGTTGCG
CAAACTATTAACTGGCGAACTACTTACTCTAGCTTCCCGGCAACAATTAATAGACTGGATGGAGGCGGAT
AAAGTTGCAGGACCACTTCTGCGCTCGGCCCTTCCGGCTGGCTGGTTTATTGCTGATAAATCTGGAGCCG
GTGAGCGTGGGTCTCGCGGTATCATTGCAGCACTGGGGCCAGATGGTAAGCCCTCCCGTATCGTAGTTAT
CTACACGACGGGGAGTCAGGCAACTATGGATGAACGAAATAGACAGATCGCTGAGATAGGTGCCTCACTG
ATTAAGCATTGGTAACTGTCAGACCAAGTTTACTCATATATACTTTAGATTGATTTAAAACTTCATTTTT
AATTTAAAAGGATCTAGGTGAAGATCCTTTTTGATAATCTCATGACCAAAATCCCTTAACGTGAGTTTTC
GTTCCACTGAGCGTCAGACCCCGTAGAAAAGATCAAAGGATCTTCTTGAGATCCTTTTTTTCTGCGCGTA
ATCTGCTGCTTGCAAACAAAAAAACCACCGCTACCAGCGGTGGTTTGTTTGCCGGATCAAGAGCTACCAA
CTCTTTTTCCGAAGGTAACTGGCTTCAGCAGAGCGCAGATACCAAATACTGTTCTTCTAGTGTAGCCGTA
GTTAGGCCACCACTTCAAGAACTCTGTAGCACCGCCTACATACCTCGCTCTGCTAATCCTGTTACCAGTG
GCTGCTGCCAGTGGCGATAAGTCGTGTCTTACCGGGTTGGACTCAAGACGATAGTTACCGGATAAGGCGC
AGCGGTCGGGCTGAACGGGGGGTTCGTGCACACAGCCCAGCTTGGAGCGAACGACCTACACCGAACTGAG
ATACCTACAGCGTGAGCTATGAGAAAGCGCCACGCTTCCCGAAGGGAGAAAGGCGGACAGGTATCCGGTA
AGCGGCAGGGTCGGAACAGGAGAGCGCACGAGGGAGCTTCCAGGGGGAAACGCCTGGTATCTTTATAGTC
CTGTCGGGTTTCGCCACCTCTGACTTGAGCGTCGATTTTTGTGATGCTCGTCAGGGGGGCGGAGCCTATG
GAAAAACGCCAGCAACGCGGCCTTTTTACGGTTCCTGGCCTTTTGCTGGCCTTTTGCTCACATGTTCTTT
CCTGCGTTATCCCCTGATTCTGTGGATAACCGTATTACCGCCTTTGAGTGAGCTGATACCGCTCGCCGCA
GCCGAACGACCGAGCGCAGCGAGTCAGTGAGCGAGGAAGCGGAAGAGCGCCCAATACGCAAACCGCCTCT
CCCCGCGCGTTGGCCGATTCATTAATGCAGCTGGCACGACAGGTTTCCCGACTGGAAAGCGGGCAGTGAG
CGCAACGCAATTAATGTGAGTTAGCTCACTCATTAGGCACCCCAGGCTTTACACTTTATGCTTCCGGCTC
GTAT
